LOCUS       Exported 5531 bp ds-DNA circular SYN 12-MAY-2021
DEFINITION  synthetic circular DNA
ACCESSION   .
VERSION     .
KEYWORDS    pOPINF
SOURCE      synthetic DNA construct
  ORGANISM  synthetic DNA construct
REFERENCE   1 (bases 1 to 5531)
  AUTHORS   Berrow NS, Alderton D, Sainsbury S, Nettleship J, Assenberg R,
            Rahman N, Stuart DI, Owens RJ
  TITLE     A versatile ligation-independent cloning method suitable for
            high-throughput expression screening applications.
  JOURNAL   Nucleic Acids Res. 2007 . 35(6):e45.
  PUBMED    17317681
REFERENCE   2 (bases 1 to 5531)
  AUTHORS   .
  TITLE     Direct Submission
  JOURNAL   Exported May 12, 2021 from SnapGene Server 1.1.58
            http://www.snapgene.com
FEATURES             Location/Qualifiers
     source          1..5531
                     /organism="synthetic DNA construct"
                     /mol_type="other DNA"
     misc_recomb     181..1008
                     /label=baculovirus recombination region (lef2/ORF603)
                     /note="contains ORF603 and part of lef2"
     CDS             181..305
                     /codon_start=3
                     /product="baculovirus late expression factor 2"
                     /label=lef2
                     /translation="HLLIKSQDVYKPPNCQKMKTVDKLCPFAGNCKGLNPICNY"
     CDS             complement(343..948)
                     /codon_start=1
                     /product="baculovirus ORF603 protein"
                     /label=ORF603
                     /translation="MAVIFNNKQLLADNSIEKGGELFLFNGSYNILESYVNPVLLKNGV
                     IELEEAAYYAGNILYKTDDPKFIDYINLIIKATHSEELPENSTVVNYRKTMRSGTIHPI
                     KKDIYIYDNKKFTLYDRYIYGYDNNYVNFYEEKNEKEKEYEEEDDKASSLCENKIILSQ
                     INCESFENDFKYYLSDYNYAFSIIDNTTNVLVAFGLYR"
     enhancer        1140..1443
                     /label=CMV enhancer
                     /note="human cytomegalovirus immediate early enhancer"
     promoter        1449..1726
                     /label=chicken beta-actin promoter
     primer_bind     2005..2027
                     /label=pCAGGS-5
                     /note="Chimeric intron in CAG promoter, forward primer"
     primer_bind     2089..2108
                     /label=pCAG-F
                     /note="Rabbit beta-globin intron, for pCAG plasmids,
                     forward primer"
     primer_bind     2150..2169
                     /label=T7
                     /note="T7 promoter, forward primer"
     promoter        2150..2168
                     /label=T7 promoter
                     /note="promoter for bacteriophage T7 RNA polymerase"
     protein_bind    2169..2193
                     /label=lac operator
                     /bound_moiety="lac repressor encoded by lacI"
                     /note="The lac repressor binds to the lac operator to
                     inhibit transcription in E. coli. This inhibition can be
                     relieved by adding lactose or
                     isopropyl-beta-D-thiogalactopyranoside (IPTG)."
     promoter        2209..2318
                     /label=p10 promoter
                     /note="baculovirus promoter for expression in insect cells"
     CDS             2339..2356
                     /codon_start=1
                     /product="6xHis affinity tag"
                     /label=6xHis
                     /translation="HHHHHH"
     protein_bind    2430..2451
                     /label=CAP binding site
                     /bound_moiety="E. coli catabolite activator protein"
                     /note="CAP binding activates transcription in the presence
                     of cAMP."
     promoter        2466..2496
                     /label=lac promoter
                     /note="promoter for the E. coli lac operon"
     protein_bind    2504..2520
                     /label=lac operator
                     /bound_moiety="lac repressor encoded by lacI"
                     /note="The lac repressor binds to the lac operator to
                     inhibit transcription in E. coli. This inhibition can be
                     relieved by adding lactose or
                     isopropyl-beta-D-thiogalactopyranoside (IPTG)."
     primer_bind     2509..2531
                     /label=M13/pUC Reverse
                     /note="In lacZ gene"
     primer_bind     2528..2544
                     /label=M13 rev
                     /note="common sequencing primer, one of multiple similar
                     variants"
     primer_bind     2528..2544
                     /label=M13 Reverse
                     /note="In lacZ gene. Also called M13-rev"
     CDS             2540..2713
                     /codon_start=1
                     /gene="lacZ fragment"
                     /product="LacZ-alpha fragment of beta-galactosidase"
                     /label=lacZ-alpha
                     /translation="MTMITDSLAVVLQRRDWENPGVTQLNRLAAHPPFASWRNSEEART
                     DRPSQQLRSLNGE"
     primer_bind     complement(2560..2577)
                     /label=M13 Forward
                     /note="In lacZ gene. Also called M13-F20 or M13 (-21)
                     Forward"
     primer_bind     complement(2560..2576)
                     /label=M13 fwd
                     /note="common sequencing primer, one of multiple similar
                     variants"
     primer_bind     complement(2569..2591)
                     /label=M13/pUC Forward
                     /note="In lacZ gene"
     primer_bind     complement(2826..2845)
                     /label=Bglob-pA-R
                     /note="Rabbit beta-globin polyA region, reverse primer"
     polyA_signal    2891..2946
                     /label=-beta-globin poly(A) signal
                     /note="rabbit beta-globin polyadenylation signal (Gil and
                     Proudfoot, 1987)"
     primer_bind     complement(2945..2964)
                     /label=rbglobpA-R
                     /note="Rabbit beta-globin polyA, reverse primer. Also
                     called rb-glob-pA-term-R"
     terminator      3034..3081
                     /label=T7 terminator
                     /note="transcription terminator for bacteriophage T7 RNA
                     polymerase"
     misc_recomb     3094..3799
                     /label=baculovirus recombination region (ORF1629)
                     /note="contains part of ORF1629"
     3'UTR           3182..3554
                     /label=polyhedrin 3' UTR
                     /note="3' UTR from the Autographa californica
                     nucleopolyhedrovirus polyhedrin gene (Suzuki et al., 2006)"
     CDS             complement(3211..3799)
                     /codon_start=2
                     /product="baculovirus capsid-associated protein"
                     /label=ORF1629
                     /note="required for viral replication"
                     /translation="IPKSSTTNLIADVLADTINRRRVAMAKSSSEATSNDEGWDDDDNR
                     PNKANTPDVKYVQALFNVFTSSQLYTNDSDERNTKAHNILNDVEPLLQNKTQTNIDKAR
                     LLLQDLASFVALSENPLDSPAIGSEKQPLFETNRNLFYKSIEDLIFKFRYKDAENHLIF
                     ALTYHPKDYKFNELLKYVQQLSVNQQRTESSA"
     protein_bind    3808..3841
                     /label=loxP
                     /bound_moiety="Cre recombinase"
                     /note="Cre-mediated recombination occurs in the 8-bp core
                     sequence (GCATACAT)."
     rep_origin      complement(4009..4596)
                     /direction=LEFT
                     /label=ori
                     /note="high-copy-number ColE1/pMB1/pBR322/pUC origin of
                     replication"
     primer_bind     complement(4088..4107)
                     /label=pBR322ori-F
                     /note="pBR322 origin, forward primer"
     CDS             complement(4609..5469)
                     /codon_start=1
                     /gene="bla"
                     /product="beta-lactamase"
                     /label=AmpR
                     /note="confers resistance to ampicillin, carbenicillin, and
                     related antibiotics"
                     /translation="MSIQHFRVALIPFFAAFCLPVFAHPETLVKVKDAEDQLGARVGYI
                     ELDLNSGKILESFRPEERFPMMSTFKVLLCGAVLSRIDAGQEQLGRRIHYSQNDLVEYS
                     PVTEKHLTDGMTVRELCSAAITMSDNTAANLLLTTIGGPKELTAFLHNMGDHVTRLDRW
                     EPELNEAIPNDERDTTMPVAMATTLRKLLTGELLTLASRQQLIDWMEADKVAGPLLRSA
                     LPAGWFIADKSGAGERGSRGIIAALGPDGKPSRIVVIYTTGSQATMDERNRQIAEIGAS
                     LIKHW"
     primer_bind     5232..5251
                     /label=Amp-R
                     /note="Ampicillin resistance gene, reverse primer"
ORIGIN
        1 tcctgcatct tttaatcaaa tcccaagatg tgtataaacg cgccggtatg tacaggaaga
       61 ggtttatact aaactgttac attgcaaacg tggtttcgtg tgccaagtgt gaaaaccgat
      121 gtttaatcaa ggctctgacg catttctaca accacgactc caagtgtgtg ggtgaagtca
      181 tgcatctttt aatcaaatcc caagatgtgt ataaaccacc aaactgccaa aaaatgaaaa
      241 ctgtcgacaa gctctgtccg tttgctggca actgcaaggg tctcaatcct atttgtaatt
      301 attgaataat aaaacaatta taaatgtcaa atttgttttt tattaacgat acaaaccaaa
      361 cgcaacaaga acatttgtag tattatctat aattgaaaac gcgtagttat aatcgctgag
      421 gtaatattta aaatcatttt caaatgattc acagttaatt tgcgacaata taattttatt
      481 ttcacataaa ctagacgcct tgtcgtcttc ttcttcgtat tccttctctt tttcattttt
      541 ctcttcataa aaattaacat agttattatc gtatccatat atgtatctat cgtatagagt
      601 aaattttttg ttgtcataaa tatatatgtc ttttttaatg gggtgtatag taccgctgcg
      661 catagttttt ctgtaattta caacagtgct attttctggt agttcttcgg agtgtgttgc
      721 tttaattatt aaatttatat aatcaatgaa tttgggatcg tcggttttgt acaatatgtt
      781 gccggcatag tacgcagctt cttctagttc aattacacca ttttttagca gcaccggatt
      841 aacataactt tccaaaatgt tgtacgaacc gttaaacaaa aacagttcac ctcccttttc
      901 tatactattg tctgcgagca gttgtttgtt gttaaaaata acagccattg taatgagacg
      961 cacaaactaa tatcacaaac tggaaatgtc tatcaatata tagttgctga tggccggccg
     1021 taatgagacg cacaaactaa tatcacaaac tggaaatgtc tatcaatata tagttgctct
     1081 agttattaat agtaatcaat tacggggtca ttagttcata gcccatatat ggagttccgc
     1141 gttacataac ttacggtaaa tggcccgcct ggctgaccgc ccaacgaccc ccgcccattg
     1201 acgtcaataa tgacgtatgt tcccatagta acgccaatag ggactttcca ttgacgtcaa
     1261 tgggtggagt atttacggta aactgcccac ttggcagtac atcaagtgta tcatatgcca
     1321 agtacgcccc ctattgacgt caatgacggt aaatggcccg cctggcatta tgcccagtac
     1381 atgaccttat gggactttcc tacttggcag tacatctacg tattagtcat cgctattacc
     1441 atgcatggtc gaggtgagcc ccacgttctg cttcactctc cccatctccc ccccctcccc
     1501 acccccaatt ttgtatttat ttatttttta attattttgt gcagcgatgg gggcgggggg
     1561 gggggggggg cgcgcgccag gcggggcggg gcggggcgag gggcggggcg gggcgaggcg
     1621 gagaggtgcg gcggcagcca atcagagcgg cgcgctccga aagtttcctt ttatggcgag
     1681 gcggcggcgg cggcggccct ataaaaagcg aagcgcgcgg cgggcgggag tcgctgcgcg
     1741 ctgccttcgc cccgtgcccc gctccgccgc cgcctcgcgc cgcccgcccc ggctctgact
     1801 gaccgcgtta ctcccacagg tgagcgggcg ggacggccct tctccttcgg gctgtaatta
     1861 gcgcttggtt taatgacggc ttgtttcttt tctgtggctg cgtgaaagcc ttgaggggct
     1921 ccgggagggc cctttgtgcg gggggagcgg ctcggggctg tccgcggggg gacggctgcc
     1981 ttcggggggg acggggcagg gcggggttcg gcttctggcg tgtgaccggc ggctctagag
     2041 cctctgctaa ccatgttcat gccttcttct ttttcctaca gctcctgggc aacgtgctgg
     2101 ttattgtgct gtctcatcat tttggcaaag aattggatcg gaccgaaatt aatacgactc
     2161 actatagggg aattgtgagc ggataacaat tccccggagt taatccggga cctttaattc
     2221 aacccaacac aatatattat agttaaataa gaattattat caaatcattt gtatattaat
     2281 taaaatacta tactgtaaat tacattttat ttacaatcaa aggagatata ccatggcaca
     2341 ccatcaccac catcacagca gcggtctgga agttctgttt cagggtaccg tcgacccgac
     2401 tggaaagcgg gcagtgagcg caacgcaatt aatgtgagtt agctcactca ttaggcaccc
     2461 caggctttac actttatgct tccggctcgt atgttgtgtg gaattgtgag cggataacaa
     2521 tttcacacag gaaacagcta tgaccatgat tacggattca ctggccgtcg ttttacaacg
     2581 tcgtgactgg gaaaaccctg gcgttaccca acttaatcgc cttgcagcac atcccccttt
     2641 cgccagctgg cgtaatagcg aagaggcccg caccgatcgc ccttcccaac agttgcgcag
     2701 cctgaatggc gaatggcgcc aagctttcta gaccagtttg tgattaacct caggtgcagg
     2761 ctgcctatca gaaggtggtg gctggtgtgg ccaatgccct ggctcacaaa taccactgag
     2821 atcgatcttt ttccctctgc caaaaattat ggggacatca tgaagcccct tgagcatctg
     2881 acttctggct aataaaggaa atttattttc attgcaatag tgtgttggaa ttttttgtgt
     2941 ctctcactcg gaaggacata tgggagggca aatcatttaa aacatcagaa tgagtatttg
     3001 gtttagagtt tggcaacata tgcccatatg taactagcat aaccccttgg ggcctctaaa
     3061 cgggtcttga ggggtttttt gctgaaagca tgcggaggaa attctccttg aagtttccct
     3121 ggtgttcaaa gtaaaggagt ttgcaccaga cgcacctctg ttcactggtc cggcgtatta
     3181 aaacacgata cattgttatt agtacattta ttaagcgcta gattctgtgc gttgttgatt
     3241 tacagacaat tgttgtacgt attttaataa ttcattaaat ttataatctt tagggtggta
     3301 tgttagagcg aaaatcaaat gattttcagc gtctttatat ctgaatttaa atattaaatc
     3361 ctcaatagat ttgtaaaata ggtttcgatt agtttcaaac aagggttgtt tttccgaacc
     3421 gatggctgga ctatctaatg gattttcgct caacgccaca aaacttgcca aatcttgtag
     3481 cagcaatcta gctttgtcga tattcgtttg tgttttgttt tgtaataaag gttcgacgtc
     3541 gttcaaaata ttatgcgctt ttgtatttct ttcatcactg tcgttagtgt acaattgact
     3601 cgacgtaaac acgttaaata gagcttggac atatttaaca tcgggcgtgt tagctttatt
     3661 aggccgatta tcgtcgtcgt cccaaccctc gtcgttagaa gttgcttccg aagacgattt
     3721 tgccatagcc acacgacgcc tattaattgt gtcggctaac acgtccgcga tcaaatttgt
     3781 agttgagctt tttggaattg cgatcgcata acttcgtata gcatacatta tacgaagtta
     3841 taagctcgga acgctgcgct cggtcgttcg gctgcggcga gcggtatcag ctcactcaaa
     3901 ggcggtaata cggttatcca cagaatcagg ggataacgca ggaaagaaca tgtgagcaaa
     3961 aggccagcaa aaggccagga accgtaaaaa ggccgcgttg ctggcgtttt tccataggct
     4021 ccgccccctg acgagcatca caaaaatcga cgctcaagtc agaggtggcg aaacccgaca
     4081 ggactataaa gataccaggc gtttccccct ggaagctccc tcgtgcgctc tcctgttccg
     4141 accctgccgc ttaccggata cctgtccgcc tttctccctt cgggaagcgt ggcgctttct
     4201 caatgctcac gctgtaggta tctcagttcg gtgtaggtcg ttcgctccaa gctgggctgt
     4261 gtgcacgaac cccccgttca gcccgaccgc tgcgccttat ccggtaacta tcgtcttgag
     4321 tccaacccgg taagacacga cttatcgcca ctggcagcag ccactggtaa caggattagc
     4381 agagcgaggt atgtaggcgg tgctacagag ttcttgaagt ggtggcctaa ctacggctac
     4441 actagaagaa cagtatttgg tatctgcgct ctgctgaagc cagttacctt cggaaaaaga
     4501 gttggtagct cttgatccgg caaacaaacc accgctggta gcggtggttt ttttgtttgc
     4561 aagcagcaga ttacgcgcag aaaaaaagga tctcaagaag atcctttgtt accaatgctt
     4621 aatcagtgag gcacctatct cagcgatctg tctatttcgt tcatccatag ttgcctgact
     4681 ccccgtcgtg tagataacta cgatacggga gggcttacca tctggcccca gtgctgcaat
     4741 gataccgcga gacccacgct caccggctcc agatttatca gcaataaacc agccagccgg
     4801 aagggccgag cgcagaagtg gtcctgcaac tttatccgcc tccatccagt ctattaattg
     4861 ttgccgggaa gctagagtaa gtagttcgcc agttaatagt ttgcgcaacg ttgttgccat
     4921 tgctacaggc atcgtggtgt cacgctcgtc gtttggtatg gcttcattca gctccggttc
     4981 ccaacgatca aggcgagtta catgatcccc catgttgtgc aaaaaagcgg ttagctcctt
     5041 cggtcctccg atcgttgtca gaagtaagtt ggccgcagtg ttatcactca tggttatggc
     5101 agcactgcat aattctctta ctgtcatgcc atccgtaaga tgcttttctg tgactggtga
     5161 gtactcaacc aagtcattct gagaatagtg tatgcggcga ccgagttgct cttgcccggc
     5221 gtcaatacgg gataataccg cgccacatag cagaacttta aaagtgctca tcattggaaa
     5281 acgttcttcg gggcgaaaac tctcaaggat cttaccgctg ttgagatcca gttcgatgta
     5341 acccactcgt gcacccaact gatcttcagc atcttttact ttcaccagcg tttctgggtg
     5401 agcaaaaaca ggaaggcaaa atgccgcaaa aaagggaata agggcgacac ggaaatgttg
     5461 aatactcata ctcttccttt ttcaatatta ttgaagcatt tatcagggtt attgtctcat
     5521 gtccgcgcgt t
//
