[The description below was written by a language model from this plasmid's Addgene catalogue record and the feature table of its GenBank file.]
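Description:
pOPINF is a multi-host expression vector built on the Novagen pTriEx-2 backbone, designed so that a single construct can drive protein production in E. coli, insect cells and mammalian cells. It is maintained in bacteria as a high-copy plasmid through a ColE1/pUC-type origin and selected with ampicillin via the beta-lactamase gene. The held sequence record is 5531 bp.

Three promoters are stacked upstream of one cloning position: a CMV enhancer with the chicken beta-actin promoter and chimeric intron (a CAG-type arrangement) for mammalian cells, a T7 promoter with an adjacent lac operator for IPTG-regulated expression in T7 polymerase-expressing E. coli, and the baculovirus p10 promoter for late expression in insect cells. Downstream lie a rabbit beta-globin polyadenylation signal and a T7 terminator. The whole unit is flanked by baculoviral recombination regions (lef2/ORF603 on one side, part of ORF1629 on the other), which allow homologous recombination into a baculovirus genome to generate recombinant virus. A single loxP site sits beyond the ORF1629 arm.

The recorded insert, His3C-lacZ, comprises an N-terminal 6xHis tag followed by the start of what the insert name indicates is a 3C protease cleavage site, then a lac promoter/operator-driven lacZ-alpha fragment. The lacZ-alpha cassette presumably serves as a replaceable stuffer, permitting blue/white screening when a gene of interest displaces it, leaving the target fused to a cleavable His tag for affinity purification. The associated publication describes ligation-independent cloning for high-throughput expression screening, which is the vector's intended use; no target gene is present in the deposited plasmid.
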