Addgene plasmid #26042: pOPINF
Depositing lab: Ray Owens. Depositing organization: University of Oxford. Publication: A versatile ligation-independent cloning method suitable for high-throughput expression screening applications. Berrow NS, Alderton D, Sainsbury S, Nettleship J, Assenberg R, Rahman N, Stuart DI, Owens RJ. Nucleic Acids Res. 2007 . 35(6):e45. 10.1093/nar/gkm047 PubMed 17317681.
Backbone
  Vector backbone: pTriEx-2
  Backbone manufacturer: Novagen
  Backbone size w/o insert (bp): 5457
  Vector type: Mammalian Expression, Bacterial Expression, Insect Expression
Growth in bacteria
  Bacterial resistance: Ampicillin, 100 μg/mL
  Growth temperature: 37°C
  Growth strain: DH5alpha
  Copy number: High Copy
Gene/Insert
  Gene/Insert name: His3C-lacZ
  Tag / fusion protein: MAHHHHHHSSGLEVL (N terminal on insert)
  Cloning method: Restriction Enzyme; 5′ cloning site NcoI (unknown if destroyed); 3′ cloning site MscI (unknown if destroyed)
  Sequencing primers: 5′ T7
Resource information
  A portion of this plasmid was derived from a plasmid made by: pTriEx obtained from Merck
Terms and licenses: Academic/Nonprofit Terms; Industry Terms: Not Available to Industry
Depositor comments: Promoters/baculoviral recombination sites: T7lacO, CMV enhancer and beta-actin promoter, p10 promoter/lef-2 and 1629 baculo elements.
How to cite: pOPINF was a gift from Ray Owens (Addgene plasmid # 26042 ; http://n2t.net/addgene:26042 ; RRID:Addgene_26042)
