>Addgene plasmid #26042 | pOPINF | addgene partial sequence | sequence record 32149 | 26042 with pCAG-F
TTATTATCAAATCATTTGTATATTAATTAAAATACTATACTGTAAATTACATTTTATTTACAATCAAAGG
AGATATACCATGGCACACCATCACCACCATCACAGCAGCGGTCTGGAAGTTCTGTTTCAGGGTACCGTCG
ACCCGACTGGAAAGCGGGCAGTGAGCGCAACGCAATTAATGTGAGTTAGCTCACTCATTAGGCACCCCAG
GCTTTACACTTTATGCTTCCGGCTCGTATGTTGTGTGGAATTGTGAGCGGATAACAATTTCACACAGGAA
ACAGCTATGACCATGATTACGGATTCACTGGCCGTCGTTTTACAACGTCGTGACTGGGAAAACCCTGGCG
TTACCCAACTTAATCGCCTTGCAGCACATCCCCCTTTCGCCAGCTGGCGTAATAGCGAAGAGGCCCGCAC
CGATCGCCCTTCCCAACAGTTGCGCAGCCTGAATGGCGAATGGCGCCAAGCTTTCTAGACCAGTTTGTGA
TTAACCTCAGGTGCAGGCTGCCTATCAGAAGGTGGTGGCTGGTGTGGCCAATGCCCTGGCTCACAAATAC
CACTGAGATCGATCTTTTTCCCTCTGCCAAAAATTATGGGGACATCATGAAGCCCCTTGAGCATCTGACT
TCTGGCTAATAAAGGAAATTTATTTTCATTGCAATAGTGTGTTGGAATTTTTTGTGTCTCTCACTCGGAA
GGACATATGGGAGGGCAAATC
