>Addgene plasmid #26042 | pOPINF | addgene partial sequence | sequence record 32150 | 26042 with lac_promoter
ATTTCACACAGGAAACAGCTATGACCATGATTACGGATTCACTGGCCGTCGTTTTACAACGTCGTGACTG
GGAAAACCCTGGCGTTACCCAACTTAATCGCCTTGCAGCACATCCCCCTTTCGCCAGCTGGCGTAATAGC
GAAGAGGCCCGCACCGATCGCCCTTCCCAACAGTTGCGCAGCCTGAATGGCGAATGGCGCCAAGCTTTCT
AGACCAGTTTGTGATTAACCTCAGGTGCAGGCTGCCTATCAGAAGGTGGTGGCTGGTGTGGCCAATGCCC
TGGCTCACAAATACCACTGAGATCGATCTTTTTCCCTCTGCCAAAAATTATGGGGACATCATGAAGCCCC
TTGAGCATCTGACTTCTGGCTAATAAAGGAAATTTATTTTCATTGCAATAGTGTGTTGGAATTTTTTGTG
TCTCTCACTCGGAAGGACATATGGGAGGGCAAATCATTTAAAACATCAGAATGAGTATTTGGTTTAGAGT
TTGGCAACATATGCCCATATGTAACTAGCATAACCCCTTGGGGCCTCTAAACGGGTCTTGAGGGGTTTTT
TGCTGAAAGCATG
